Addgene plasmid #22072: AAVS1 hPGK-PuroR-pA donor
Depositing lab: Rudolf Jaenisch. Depositing organization: Whitehead Institute for Biomedical Research. Publication: Efficient targeting of expressed and silent genes in human ESCs and iPSCs using zinc-finger nucleases. Hockemeyer D, Soldner F, Beard C, Gao Q, Mitalipova M, Dekelver RC, Katibah GE, Amora R, Boydston EA, Zeitler B, Meng X, Miller JC, Zhang L, Rebar EJ, Gregory PD, Urnov FD, Jaenisch R. Nat Biotechnol. 2009 Sep;27(9):851-7. doi: 10.1038/nbt.1562 PubMed 19680244.
Backbone
  Vector backbone: N/A
  Backbone size w/o insert (bp): 5876
  Vector type: ZFN donor
  Selectable markers: Puromycin
Growth in bacteria
  Bacterial resistance: Ampicillin, 100 μg/mL
  Growth temperature: 37°C
  Growth strain: DH5alpha
  Copy number: High Copy
Gene/Insert
  Gene/Insert name: PGK-Puro
  Species: H. sapiens (human)
  Insert size (bp): 1105
  Entrez Gene: PGK1 (a.k.a. HEL-S-68p, MIG10, PGKA)
  Cloning method: Restriction Enzyme
  Sequencing primers: 5′ N/A
Terms and licenses: Academic/Nonprofit Terms; Industry Terms: Not Available to Industry
How to cite: AAVS1 hPGK-PuroR-pA donor was a gift from Rudolf Jaenisch (Addgene plasmid # 22072 ; http://n2t.net/addgene:22072 ; RRID:Addgene_22072)
