[The description below was written by a language model from this plasmid's Addgene catalogue record.]
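Description:
AAVS1 hPGK-PuroR-pA donor is a homology-directed repair donor plasmid designed for zinc-finger nuclease (ZFN)-mediated gene targeting in human cells. The record classifies it as a "ZFN donor" but does not name a backbone, giving only a backbone size of about 5.9 kb without the insert. It is maintained in E. coli as a high-copy plasmid under ampicillin selection. No feature table is provided, so the origin of replication and the position and length of any homology arms are not documented here. The name implies that the cassette is flanked by sequences matching the AAVS1 locus, a site commonly used as a "safe harbour" for transgene integration in the human genome.

The payload is a PGK-Puro cassette of roughly 1.1 kb. As the name indicates, it comprises the human phosphoglycerate kinase (PGK1) promoter, a puromycin resistance gene and a polyadenylation signal. Because the marker has its own constitutive promoter and polyA, its expression does not depend on transcription from the targeted locus, unlike promoter-trap designs in which a promoterless marker relies on the endogenous gene. When the donor is co-delivered with ZFNs that cut the target site, the double-strand break stimulates homologous recombination with the donor, and cells that have taken up the cassette can be enriched with puromycin.

The associated work concerns efficient targeting of expressed and silent genes in human embryonic stem cells and induced pluripotent stem cells, so the plasmid is best understood as a tool for selectable integration at AAVS1 in those cell types. The record does not describe any additional transgene, reporter or recombinase sites.
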