>Addgene plasmid #22072 | AAVS1 hPGK-PuroR-pA donor | addgene partial sequence | sequence record 92685 | bgh_pA_d2r 5'-ACTCAGACAATGCGATGCAAtttc-3'
GTGGGAGTGGCACCTTCCAGGGTCAAGGAAGGCACGGGGGAGGGGCAAACAACAGATGGCTGGCAACTAG
AAGGCACAGGGTACCTCAGGCACCGGGCTTGCGGGTCATGCACCAGGTGCGCGGTCCTTCGGGCACCTCG
ACGTCGGCGGTGACGGTGAAGCCGAGCCGCTCGTAGAAGGGGAGGTTGCGGGGCGCGGAGGTCTCCAGGA
AGGCGGGCACCCCGGCGCGCTCGGCCGCCTCCACTCCGGGGAGCACGACGGCGCTGCCCAGACCCTTGCC
CTGGTGGTCGGGCGAGACGCCGACGGTGGCCAGGAACCACGCGGGCTCCTTGGGCCGGTGCGGCGCCAGG
AGGCCTTCCATCTGTTGCTGCGCGGCCAGCCGGGAACCGCTCAACTCGGCCATGCGCGGGCCGATCTCGG
CGAACACCGCCCCCGCTTCGACGCTCTCCGGCGTGGTCCAGACCGCCACCGCGGCGCCGTCGTCCGCGAC
CCACACCTTGCCGATGTCGAGCCCGACGCGCGTGAGGAAGAGTTCTTGCAGCTCGGTGACCCGCTCGATG
TGGCGGTCCGGATCGACGGTGTGGCGCGTGGCGGGGTAGTCGGCGAACGCGGCGGCGAGGGTGCGTACGG
CCCTGGGGACGTCGTCGCGGGTGGCGAGGCGCACCGTGGGCTTGTACTCGGTCATGGTAAGCTCCGGTGG
ATCCCCCTGGGGAGAGAGGTCGGTGATTCGGTCAACGAGGGAGCCGACTGCCGACGTGCGCTCCGGAGGC
TTGCAGAATGCGGAACACCGCGCGGGCAGGAACAGGGCCCACACTACCGCCCCACACCCCGCCTCCCGCA
CCGCCCCTTCCCGGCCGCTGCTCTCGGCGCGCCCTGCTGAGCAGCCGCT
