>Addgene plasmid #22072 | AAVS1 hPGK-PuroR-pA donor | addgene partial sequence | sequence record 92687 | puro-variant-R 5'-gtgggcttgtactcggtcat-3'
GGGAGCCGACTGCCGACGTGCGCTCCGGAGGCTTGCAGAATGCGGAACACCGCGCGGGCAGGAACAGGGC
CCACACTACCGCCCCACACCCCGCCTCCCGCACCGCCCCTTCCCGGCCGCTGCTCTCGGCGCGCCCTGCT
GAGCAGCCGCTATTGGCCACAGCCCATCGCGGTCGGCGCGCTGCCATTGCTCCCTGGCGCTGTCCGTCTG
CGAGGGTACTAGTGAGACGTGCGGCTTCCGTTTGTCACGTCCGGCACGCCGCGAACCGCAAGGAACCTTC
CCGACTTAGGGGCGGAGCAGGAAGCGTCGCCGGGGGGCCCACAAGGGTAGCGGCGAAGATCCGGGTGACG
CTGCGAACGGACGTGAAGAATGTGCGAGACCCAGGGTCGGCGCCGCTGCGTTTCCCGGAACCACGCCCAG
AGCAGCCGCGTCCCTGCGCAAACCCAGGGCTGCCTTGGAAAAGGCGCAACCCCAAAAGCTTGCCCCACTG
TGGGGTGGAGGGGACAGATAAAAGTACCCAGAACCAGAGCCACATTAACCGGCCCTGGGAATATAAGGTG
GTCCCAGCTCGGGGACACAGGATCCCTGGAGGCAGCAAACATGCTGTCCTGAAGTGGACATAGGGGCCCG
GGTTGGAGGAAGAAGACTAGCTGAGCTCTCGGACCCCTGGAAGATGCCATGACAGGGGGCTGGAAGAGCT
AGCACAGACTAGAGAGGTAAGGGGGGTAGGGGAGCTGCCC
