>Addgene plasmid #22072 | AAVS1 hPGK-PuroR-pA donor | addgene partial sequence | sequence record 92688 | M13pUC-Rev 5'-AGCGGATAACAATTTCACACAGG-3'
AATAACCCTCACTAAAGGGACTAGTCCTGCAGGTTTAAACGAATTCGCCCTTTGCTTTCTCTGACCAGCA
TTCTCTCCCCTGGGCCTGTGCCGCTTTCTGTCTGCAGCTTGTGGCCTGGGTCACCTCTACGGCTGGCCCA
GATCCTTCCCTGCCGCCTCCTTCAGGTTCCGTCTTCCTCCACTCCCTCTTCCCCTTGCTCTCTGCTGTGT
TGCTGCCCAAGGATGCTCTTTCCGGAGCACTTCCTTCTCGGCGCTGCACCACGTGATGTCCTCTGAGCGG
ATCCTCCCCGTGTCTGGGTCCTCTCCGGGCATCTCTCCTCCCTCACCCAACCCCATGCCGTCTTCACTCG
CTGGGTTCCCTTTTCCTTCTCCTTCTGGGGCCTGTGCCATCTCTCGTTTCTTAGGATGGCCTTCTCCGAC
GGATGTCTCCCTTGCGTCCCGCCTCCCCTTCTTGTAGGCCTGCATCATCACCGTTTTTCTGGACAACCCC
AAAGTACCCCGTCTCCCTGGCTTTAGCCACCTCTCCATCCTCTTGCTTTCTTTGCCTGGACACCCCGTTC
TCCTGTGGATTCGGGTCACCTCTCACTCCTTTCATTTGGGCAGCTCCCCTACCCCCCTTACCTCTCTAGT
CTGTGCTAGCTCTTCCAGCCCCCTGTCATGGCATCTTCCAGGGGTCCGAGAGCTCAGCTAGTCTTCTTCC
TCCAACCCGGGCCCCTATGTCCACTTCAGGACAGCATGTTTGCTGCCTCCAGGGATCCTGTGTCCCCGAG
CTGGGACCACCTTATATTCCCAGGGCCGGTTAATGTGGCTCTGGTTCTGGGTACTTTTATCTGTCCCCTC
CACCCCACAGT
