>Addgene plasmid #22072 | AAVS1 hPGK-PuroR-pA donor | addgene partial sequence | sequence record 92690 | M13pUC-Fwd 5'-CCCAGTCACGACGTTGTAAAACG-3'
GGGCGAATTGAATTTAGCGGCCGCGAATTCGCCCTTAGAGCAGAGCCAGGAACCCCTGTAGGGAAGGGGC
AGGAGAGCCAGGGGCATGAGATGGTGGACGAGGAAGGGGGACAGGGAAGCCTGAGCGCCTCTCCTGGGCT
TGCCAAGGACTCAAACCCAGAAGCCCAGAGCAGGGCCTTAGGGAAGCGGGACCCTGCTCTGGGCGGAGGA
ATATGTCCCAGATAGCACTGGGGACTCTTTAAGGAAAGAAGGATGGAGAAAGAGAAAGGGAGTAGAGGCG
GCCACGACCTGGTGAACACCTAGGACGCACCATTCTCACAAAGGGAGTTTTCCACACGGACACCCCCCTC
CTCACCACAGCCCTGCCAGGACGGGGCTGGCTACTGGCCTTATCTCACAGGTAAAACTGACGCACGGAGG
AACAATATAAATTGGGGACTAGAAAGGTGAAGAGCCAAAGTTAGAACTCAGGACCAACTTATTCTGATTT
TGTTTTTCCAAACTGCTTCTCCTCTTGGGAAGTGTAAGGAAGCTGCAGCACCAGGATCAGTGAAACGCAC
CAGACAGCCGCGTCAGAGCAGCTCAGGTTCTGGGAGAGGGTAGCGCAGGGTGGCCACTGAGAACCGGGCA
GGTCACGCATCCCCCCCTTCCCTCCCACCCCCTGCCAAGCTCTCCCTCCCAGGATCCTCTCTGGCTCCAT
CGTAAGCAAACCTTAGAGGTTCTGGCAAGGAGAGAGATGGCTCCAGGAAATGGGGGTGTGTCACCAGATA
AGGAATCTGCCTAACAGGAGGTGGGGGTTAGACCCAATATCAGGAGACTAGGAAGGAGGAGGCCTAAGGA
TGGGGCTTTTCTGTCACCAATCCTG
