LOCUS       Exported 6975 bp ds-DNA circular SYN 09-JAN-2024
DEFINITION  synthetic circular DNA
ACCESSION   .
VERSION     .
KEYWORDS    AAVS1 hPGK-PuroR-pA donor
SOURCE      synthetic DNA construct
  ORGANISM  synthetic DNA construct
REFERENCE   1 (bases 1 to 6975)
  AUTHORS   Hockemeyer D, Soldner F, Beard C, Gao Q, Mitalipova M, Dekelver RC,
            Katibah GE, Amora R, Boydston EA, Zeitler B, Meng X, Miller JC,
            Zhang L, Rebar EJ, Gregory PD, Urnov FD, Jaenisch R
  TITLE     Efficient targeting of expressed and silent genes in human ESCs and
            iPSCs using zinc-finger nucleases.
  JOURNAL   Nat Biotechnol. 2009 Aug 13. ():.
  PUBMED    19680244
REFERENCE   2 (bases 1 to 6975)
  AUTHORS   .
  TITLE     Direct Submission
  JOURNAL   Exported Jan 9, 2024 from SnapGene Server 1.1.58
            http://www.snapgene.com
FEATURES             Location/Qualifiers
     source          1..6975
                     /organism="synthetic DNA construct"
                     /mol_type="other DNA"
     protein_bind    107..128
                     /label=CAP binding site
                     /bound_moiety="E. coli catabolite activator protein"
                     /note="CAP binding activates transcription in the presence
                     of cAMP."
     promoter        143..173
                     /label=lac promoter
                     /note="promoter for the E. coli lac operon"
     protein_bind    181..197
                     /label=lac operator
                     /bound_moiety="lac repressor encoded by lacI"
                     /note="The lac repressor binds to the lac operator to
                     inhibit transcription in E. coli. This inhibition can be
                     relieved by adding lactose or
                     isopropyl-beta-D-thiogalactopyranoside (IPTG)."
     primer_bind     186..208
                     /label=M13/pUC Reverse
                     /note="In lacZ gene"
     primer_bind     205..221
                     /label=M13 rev
                     /note="common sequencing primer, one of multiple similar
                     variants"
     primer_bind     205..221
                     /label=M13 Reverse
                     /note="In lacZ gene. Also called M13-rev"
     promoter        242..260
                     /label=T3 promoter
                     /note="promoter for bacteriophage T3 RNA polymerase"
     misc_feature    295..1098
                     /label=HA-L
                     /note="left homology arm from the adeno-associated virus
                     integration site (AAVS1) within intron 1 of the human
                     PPP1R12C gene"
     promoter        1111..1611
                     /label=hPGK promoter
                     /note="human phosphoglycerate kinase 1 promoter"
     primer_bind     1530..1548
                     /label=hPGK-F
                     /note="Human PGK promoter, forward primer"
     CDS             1633..2232
                     /codon_start=1
                     /gene="pac from Streptomyces alboniger"
                     /product="puromycin N-acetyltransferase"
                     /label=PuroR
                     /note="confers resistance to puromycin"
                     /translation="MTEYKPTVRLATRDDVPRAVRTLAAAFADYPATRHTVDPDRHIER
                     VTELQELFLTRVGLDIGKVWVADDGAAVAVWTTPESVEAGAVFAEIGPRMAELSGSRLA
                     AQQQMEGLLAPHRPKEPAWFLATVGVSPDHQGKGLGSAVVLPGVEAAERAGVPAFLETS
                     APRNLPFYERLGFTVTADVEVPEGPRTWCMTRKPGA"
     primer_bind     complement(1633..1652)
                     /label=Puro-R
                     /note="Puromycin resistance gene, reverse primer. Also
                     called puro-variant-R"
     primer_bind     2129..2149
                     /label=Puro-F
                     /note="Puromycin resistance gene, forward primer"
     polyA_signal    2239..2463
                     /label=bGH poly(A) signal
                     /note="bovine growth hormone polyadenylation signal"
     misc_feature    2477..3313
                     /label=HA-R
                     /note="right homology arm from the adeno-associated virus
                     integration site (AAVS1) within intron 1 of the human
                     PPP1R12C gene"
     primer_bind     complement(3347..3366)
                     /label=T7
                     /note="T7 promoter, forward primer"
     promoter        complement(3348..3366)
                     /label=T7 promoter
                     /note="promoter for bacteriophage T7 RNA polymerase"
     primer_bind     complement(3373..3390)
                     /label=M13 Forward
                     /note="In lacZ gene. Also called M13-F20 or M13 (-21)
                     Forward"
     primer_bind     complement(3373..3389)
                     /label=M13 fwd
                     /note="common sequencing primer, one of multiple similar
                     variants"
     primer_bind     complement(3382..3404)
                     /label=M13/pUC Forward
                     /note="In lacZ gene"
     CDS             3527..3829
                     /codon_start=1
                     /gene="ccdB"
                     /product="CcdB, a bacterial toxin that poisons DNA gyrase"
                     /label=ccdB
                     /note="Plasmids containing the ccdB gene cannot be
                     propagated in standard E. coli strains."
                     /translation="QFKVYTYKRESRYRLFVDVQSDIIDTPGRRMVIPLASARLLSDKV
                     SRELYPVVHIGDESWRMMTTDMASVPVSVIGEEVADLSHRENDIKNAINLMFWGI"
     primer_bind     3708..3727
                     /label=ccdB-fwd
                     /note="ccdB gene, forward primer"
     CDS             4178..4972
                     /codon_start=1
                     /gene="aph(3')-II (or nptII)"
                     /product="aminoglycoside phosphotransferase from Tn5"
                     /label=NeoR/KanR
                     /note="confers resistance to neomycin, kanamycin, and G418
                     (Geneticin(R))"
                     /translation="MIEQDGLHAGSPAAWVERLFGYDWAQQTIGCSDAAVFRLSAQGRP
                     VLFVKTDLSGALNELQDEAARLSWLATTGVPCAAVLDVVTEAGRDWLLLGEVPGQDLLS
                     SHLAPAEKVSIMADAMRRLHTLDPATCPFDHQAKHRIERARTRMEAGLVDQDDLDEEHQ
                     GLAPAELFARLKASMPDGEDLVVTHGDACLPNIMVENGRFSGFIDCGRLGVADRYQDIA
                     LATRDIAEELGGEWADRFLVLYGIAAPDSQRIAFYRLLDEFF"
     primer_bind     complement(4232..4251)
                     /label=Neo-R
                     /note="Neomycin resistance gene, reverse primer"
     primer_bind     4842..4861
                     /label=Neo-F
                     /note="Neomycin resistance gene, forward primer"
     CDS             complement(5222..6082)
                     /codon_start=1
                     /gene="bla"
                     /product="beta-lactamase"
                     /label=AmpR
                     /note="confers resistance to ampicillin, carbenicillin, and
                     related antibiotics"
                     /translation="MSIQHFRVALIPFFAAFCLPVFAHPETLVKVKDAEDQLGARVGYI
                     ELDLNSGKILESFRPEERFPMMSTFKVLLCGAVLSRIDAGQEQLGRRIHYSQNDLVEYS
                     PVTEKHLTDGMTVRELCSAAITMSDNTAANLLLTTIGGPKELTAFLHNMGDHVTRLDRW
                     EPELNEAIPNDERDTTMPVAMATTLRKLLTGELLTLASRQQLIDWMEADKVAGPLLRSA
                     LPAGWFIADKSGAGERGSRGIIAALGPDGKPSRIVVIYTTGSQATMDERNRQIAEIGAS
                     LIKHW"
     primer_bind     5845..5864
                     /label=Amp-R
                     /note="Ampicillin resistance gene, reverse primer"
     rep_origin      6206..6794
                     /direction=RIGHT
                     /label=ori
                     /note="high-copy-number ColE1/pMB1/pBR322/pUC origin of
                     replication"
     primer_bind     6695..6714
                     /label=pBR322ori-F
                     /note="pBR322 origin, forward primer"
     primer_bind     6948..6965
                     /label=L4440
                     /note="L4440 vector, forward primer"
ORIGIN
        1 agcgcccaat acgcaaaccg cctctccccg cgcgttggcc gattcattaa tgcagctggc
       61 acgacaggtt tcccgactgg aaagcgggca gtgagcgcaa cgcaattaat gtgagttagc
      121 tcactcatta ggcaccccag gctttacact ttatgcttcc ggctcgtatg ttgtgtggaa
      181 ttgtgagcgg ataacaattt cacacaggaa acagctatga ccatgattac gccaagctca
      241 gaattaaccc tcactaaagg gactagtcct gcaggtttaa acgaattcgc cctttgcttt
      301 ctctgaccag cattctctcc cctgggcctg tgccgctttc tgtctgcagc ttgtggcctg
      361 ggtcacctct acggctggcc cagatccttc cctgccgcct ccttcaggtt ccgtcttcct
      421 ccactccctc ttccccttgc tctctgctgt gttgctgccc aaggatgctc tttccggagc
      481 acttccttct cggcgctgca ccacgtgatg tcctctgagc ggatcctccc cgtgtctggg
      541 tcctctccgg gcatctctcc tccctcaccc aaccccatgc cgtcttcact cgctgggttc
      601 ccttttcctt ctccttctgg ggcctgtgcc atctctcgtt tcttaggatg gccttctccg
      661 acggatgtct cccttgcgtc ccgcctcccc ttcttgtagg cctgcatcat caccgttttt
      721 ctggacaacc ccaaagtacc ccgtctccct ggctttagcc acctctccat cctcttgctt
      781 tctttgcctg gacaccccgt tctcctgtgg attcgggtca cctctcactc ctttcatttg
      841 ggcagctccc ctacccccct tacctctcta gtctgtgcta gctcttccag ccccctgtca
      901 tggcatcttc caggggtccg agagctcagc tagtcttctt cctccaaccc gggcccctat
      961 gtccacttca ggacagcatg tttgctgcct ccagggatcc tgtgtccccg agctgggacc
     1021 accttatatt cccagggccg gttaatgtgg ctctggttct gggtactttt atctgtcccc
     1081 tccaccccac agtggggcaa gcttttgggg ttgcgccttt tccaaggcag ccctgggttt
     1141 gcgcagggac gcggctgctc tgggcgtggt tccgggaaac gcagcggcgc cgaccctggg
     1201 tctcgcacat tcttcacgtc cgttcgcagc gtcacccgga tcttcgccgc tacccttgtg
     1261 ggccccccgg cgacgcttcc tgctccgccc ctaagtcggg aaggttcctt gcggttcgcg
     1321 gcgtgccgga cgtgacaaac ggaagccgca cgtctcacta gtaccctcgc agacggacag
     1381 cgccagggag caatggcagc gcgccgaccg cgatgggctg tggccaatag cggctgctca
     1441 gcagggcgcg ccgagagcag cggccgggaa ggggcggtgc gggaggcggg gtgtggggcg
     1501 gtagtgtggg ccctgttcct gcccgcgcgg tgttccgcat tctgcaagcc tccggagcgc
     1561 acgtcggcag tcggctccct cgttgaccga atcaccgacc tctctcccca gggggatcca
     1621 ccggagctta ccatgaccga gtacaagccc acggtgcgcc tcgccacccg cgacgacgtc
     1681 cccagggccg tacgcaccct cgccgccgcg ttcgccgact accccgccac gcgccacacc
     1741 gtcgatccgg accgccacat cgagcgggtc accgagctgc aagaactctt cctcacgcgc
     1801 gtcgggctcg acatcggcaa ggtgtgggtc gcggacgacg gcgccgcggt ggcggtctgg
     1861 accacgccgg agagcgtcga agcgggggcg gtgttcgccg agatcggccc gcgcatggcc
     1921 gagttgagcg gttcccggct ggccgcgcag caacagatgg aaggcctcct ggcgccgcac
     1981 cggcccaagg agcccgcgtg gttcctggcc accgtcggcg tctcgcccga ccaccagggc
     2041 aagggtctgg gcagcgccgt cgtgctcccc ggagtggagg cggccgagcg cgccggggtg
     2101 cccgccttcc tggagacctc cgcgccccgc aacctcccct tctacgagcg gctcggcttc
     2161 accgtcaccg ccgacgtcga ggtgcccgaa ggaccgcgca cctggtgcat gacccgcaag
     2221 cccggtgcct gaggtaccct gtgccttcta gttgccagcc atctgttgtt tgcccctccc
     2281 ccgtgccttc cttgaccctg gaaggtgcca ctcccactgt cctttcctaa taaaatgagg
     2341 aaattgcatc gcattgtctg agtaggtgtc attctattct ggggggtggg gtggggcagg
     2401 acagcaaggg ggaggattgg gaagacaata gcaggcatgc tggggatgcg gtgggctcta
     2461 tggggtacca agctttacta gggacaggat tggtgacaga aaagccccat ccttaggcct
     2521 cctccttcct agtctcctga tattgggtct aacccccacc tcctgttagg cagattcctt
     2581 atctggtgac acacccccat ttcctggagc catctctctc cttgccagaa cctctaaggt
     2641 ttgcttacga tggagccaga gaggatcctg ggagggagag cttggcaggg ggtgggaggg
     2701 aaggggggga tgcgtgacct gcccggttct cagtggccac cctgcgctac cctctcccag
     2761 aacctgagct gctctgacgc ggctgtctgg tgcgtttcac tgatcctggt gctgcagctt
     2821 ccttacactt cccaagagga gaagcagttt ggaaaaacaa aatcagaata agttggtcct
     2881 gagttctaac tttggctctt cacctttcta gtccccaatt tatattgttc ctccgtgcgt
     2941 cagttttacc tgtgagataa ggccagtagc cagccccgtc ctggcagggc tgtggtgagg
     3001 aggggggtgt ccgtgtggaa aactcccttt gtgagaatgg tgcgtcctag gtgttcacca
     3061 ggtcgtggcc gcctctactc cctttctctt tctccatcct tctttcctta aagagtcccc
     3121 agtgctatct gggacatatt cctccgccca gagcagggtc ccgcttccct aaggccctgc
     3181 tctgggcttc tgggtttgag tccttggcaa gcccaggaga ggcgctcagg cttccctgtc
     3241 ccccttcctc gtccaccatc tcatgcccct ggctctcctg ccccttccct acaggggttc
     3301 ctggctctgc tctaagggcg aattcgcggc cgctaaattc aattcgccct atagtgagtc
     3361 gtattacaat tcactggccg tcgttttaca acgtcgtgac tgggaaaacc ctggcgttac
     3421 ccaacttaat cgccttgcag cacatccccc tttcgccagc tggcgtaata gcgaagaggc
     3481 ccgcaccgat cgcccttccc aacagttgcg cagcctatac gtacggcagt ttaaggttta
     3541 cacctataaa agagagagcc gttatcgtct gtttgtggat gtacagagtg atattattga
     3601 cacgccgggg cgacggatgg tgatccccct ggccagtgca cgtctgctgt cagataaagt
     3661 ctcccgtgaa ctttacccgg tggtgcatat cggggatgaa agctggcgca tgatgaccac
     3721 cgatatggcc agtgtgccgg tctccgttat cggggaagaa gtggctgatc tcagccaccg
     3781 cgaaaatgac atcaaaaacg ccattaacct gatgttctgg ggaatataaa tgtcaggcat
     3841 gagattatca aaaaggatct tcacctagat ccttttcacg tagaaagcca gtccgcagaa
     3901 acggtgctga ccccggatga atgtcagcta ctgggctatc tggacaaggg aaaacgcaag
     3961 cgcaaagaga aagcaggtag cttgcagtgg gcttacatgg cgatagctag actgggcggt
     4021 tttatggaca gcaagcgaac cggaattgcc agctggggcg ccctctggta aggttgggaa
     4081 gccctgcaaa gtaaactgga tggctttctt gccgccaagg atctgatggc gcaggggatc
     4141 aagctctgat caagagacag gatgaggatc gtttcgcatg attgaacaag atggattgca
     4201 cgcaggttct ccggccgctt gggtggagag gctattcggc tatgactggg cacaacagac
     4261 aatcggctgc tctgatgccg ccgtgttccg gctgtcagcg caggggcgcc cggttctttt
     4321 tgtcaagacc gacctgtccg gtgccctgaa tgaactgcaa gacgaggcag cgcggctatc
     4381 gtggctggcc acgacgggcg ttccttgcgc agctgtgctc gacgttgtca ctgaagcggg
     4441 aagggactgg ctgctattgg gcgaagtgcc ggggcaggat ctcctgtcat ctcaccttgc
     4501 tcctgccgag aaagtatcca tcatggctga tgcaatgcgg cggctgcata cgcttgatcc
     4561 ggctacctgc ccattcgacc accaagcgaa acatcgcatc gagcgagcac gtactcggat
     4621 ggaagccggt cttgtcgatc aggatgatct ggacgaagag catcaggggc tcgcgccagc
     4681 cgaactgttc gccaggctca aggcgagcat gcccgacggc gaggatctcg tcgtgaccca
     4741 tggcgatgcc tgcttgccga atatcatggt ggaaaatggc cgcttttctg gattcatcga
     4801 ctgtggccgg ctgggtgtgg cggaccgcta tcaggacata gcgttggcta cccgtgatat
     4861 tgctgaagag cttggcggcg aatgggctga ccgcttcctc gtgctttacg gtatcgccgc
     4921 tcccgattcg cagcgcatcg ccttctatcg ccttcttgac gagttcttct gaattattaa
     4981 cgcttacaat ttcctgatgc ggtattttct ccttacgcat ctgtgcggta tttcacaccg
     5041 catcaggtgg cacttttcgg ggaaatgtgc gcggaacccc tatttgttta tttttctaaa
     5101 tacattcaaa tatgtatccg ctcatgagat tatcaaaaag gatcttcacc tagatccttt
     5161 taaattaaaa atgaagtttt aaatcaatct aaagtatata tgagtaaact tggtctgaca
     5221 gttaccaatg cttaatcagt gaggcaccta tctcagcgat ctgtctattt cgttcatcca
     5281 tagttgcctg actccccgtc gtgtagataa ctacgatacg ggagggctta ccatctggcc
     5341 ccagtgctgc aatgataccg cgagacccac gctcaccggc tccagattta tcagcaataa
     5401 accagccagc cggaagggcc gagcgcagaa gtggtcctgc aactttatcc gcctccatcc
     5461 agtctattaa ttgttgccgg gaagctagag taagtagttc gccagttaat agtttgcgca
     5521 acgttgttgc cattgctaca ggcatcgtgg tgtcacgctc gtcgtttggt atggcttcat
     5581 tcagctccgg ttcccaacga tcaaggcgag ttacatgatc ccccatgttg tgcaaaaaag
     5641 cggttagctc cttcggtcct ccgatcgttg tcagaagtaa gttggccgca gtgttatcac
     5701 tcatggttat ggcagcactg cataattctc ttactgtcat gccatccgta agatgctttt
     5761 ctgtgactgg tgagtactca accaagtcat tctgagaata gtgtatgcgg cgaccgagtt
     5821 gctcttgccc ggcgtcaata cgggataata ccgcgccaca tagcagaact ttaaaagtgc
     5881 tcatcattgg aaaacgttct tcggggcgaa aactctcaag gatcttaccg ctgttgagat
     5941 ccagttcgat gtaacccact cgtgcaccca actgatcttc agcatctttt actttcacca
     6001 gcgtttctgg gtgagcaaaa acaggaaggc aaaatgccgc aaaaaaggga ataagggcga
     6061 cacggaaatg ttgaatactc atactcttcc tttttcaata ttattgaagc atttatcagg
     6121 gttattgtct catgaccaaa atcccttaac gtgagttttc gttccactga gcgtcagacc
     6181 ccgtagaaaa gatcaaagga tcttcttgag atcctttttt tctgcgcgta atctgctgct
     6241 tgcaaacaaa aaaaccaccg ctaccagcgg tggtttgttt gccggatcaa gagctaccaa
     6301 ctctttttcc gaaggtaact ggcttcagca gagcgcagat accaaatact gttcttctag
     6361 tgtagccgta gttaggccac cacttcaaga actctgtagc accgcctaca tacctcgctc
     6421 tgctaatcct gttaccagtg gctgctgcca gtggcgataa gtcgtgtctt accgggttgg
     6481 actcaagacg atagttaccg gataaggcgc agcggtcggg ctgaacgggg ggttcgtgca
     6541 cacagcccag cttggagcga acgacctaca ccgaactgag atacctacag cgtgagctat
     6601 gagaaagcgc cacgcttccc gaagggagaa aggcggacag gtatccggta agcggcaggg
     6661 tcggaacagg agagcgcacg agggagcttc cagggggaaa cgcctggtat ctttatagtc
     6721 ctgtcgggtt tcgccacctc tgacttgagc gtcgattttt gtgatgctcg tcaggggggc
     6781 ggagcctatg gaaaaacgcc agcaacgcgg cctttttacg gttcctggcc ttttgctggc
     6841 cttttgctca catgttcttt cctgcgttat cccctgattc tgtggataac cgtattaccg
     6901 cctttgagtg agctgatacc gctcgccgca gccgaacgac cgagcgcagc gagtcagtga
     6961 gcgaggaagc ggaag
//
